>Addgene plasmid #222961 | pWXC078 | addgene full sequence | sequence record 441118 | Addgene NGS Result
CTCACTGCCCGCTTTCCAGTCGGGAAACCTGTCGTGCCAGCTGCATTAATGAATCGGCCAACGCGCGGGG
AGAGGCGGTTTGCGTATTGGGCGCTCTTCCGCTTCCTCGCTCACTGACTCGCTGCGCTCGGTCGTTCGGC
TGCGGCGAGCGGTATCAGCTCACTCAAAGGCGGTAATACGGTTATCCACAGAATCAGGGGATAACGCAGG
AAAGAACATGTGAGCAAAAGGCCAGCAAAAGGCCAGGAACCGTAAAAAGGCCGCGTTGCTGGCGTTTTTC
CATAGGCTCCGCCCCCCTGACGAGCATCACAAAAATCGACGCTCAAGTCAGAGGTGGCGAAACCCGACAG
GACTATAAAGATACCAGGCGTTTCCCCCTGGAAGCTCCCTCGTGCGCTCTCCTGTTCCGACCCTGCCGCT
TACCGGATACCTGTCCGCCTTTCTCCCTTCGGGAAGCGTGGCGCTTTCTCATAGCTCACGCTGTAGGTAT
CTCAGTTCGGTGTAGGTCGTTCGCTCCAAGCTGGGCTGTGTGCACGAACCCCCCGTTCAGCCCGACCGCT
GCGCCTTATCCGGTAACTATCGTCTTGAGTCCAACCCGGTAAGACACGACTTATCGCCACTGGCAGCAGC
CACTGGTAACAGGATTAGCAGAGCGAGGTATGTAGGCGGTGCTACAGAGTTCTTGAAGTGGTGGCCTAAC
TACGGCTACACTAGAAGAACAGTATTTGGTATCTGCGCTCTGCTGAAGCCAGTTACCTTCGGAAAAAGAG
TTGGTAGCTCTTGATCCGGCAAACAAACCACCGCTGGTAGCGGTGGTTTTTTTGTTTGCAAGCAGCAGAT
TACGCGCAGAAAAAAAGGATCTCAAGAAGATCCTTTGATCTTTTCTACGGGGTCTGACGCTCAGTGGAAC
GAAAACTCACGTTAAGGGATTTTGGTCATGAGATTATCAAAAAGGATCTTCACCTAGATCCTTTTAAATT
AAAAATGAAGTTTTAAATCAATCTAAAGTATATATGAGTAAACTTGGTCTGACAGTTACCAATGCTTAAT
CAGTGAGGCACCTATCTCAGCGATCTGTCTATTTCGTTCATCCATAGTTGCCTGACTCCCCGTCGTGTAG
ATAACTACGATACGGGAGGGCTTACCATCTGGCCCCAGTGCTGCAATGATACCGCGAGACCCACGCTCAC
CGGCTCCAGATTTATCAGCAATAAACCAGCCAGCCGGAAGGGCCGAGCGCAGAAGTGGTCCTGCAACTTT
ATCCGCCTCCATCCAGTCTATTAATTGTTGCCGGGAAGCTAGAGTAAGTAGTTCGCCAGTTAATAGTTTG
CGCAACGTTGTTGCCATTGCTACAGGCATCGTGGTGTCACGCTCGTCGTTTGGTATGGCTTCATTCAGCT
CCGGTTCCCAACGATCAAGGCGAGTTACATGATCCCCCATGTTGTGCAAAAAAGCGGTTAGCTCCTTCGG
TCCTCCGATCGTTGTCAGAAGTAAGTTGGCCGCAGTGTTATCACTCATGGTTATGGCAGCACTGCATAAT
TCTCTTACTGTCATGCCATCCGTAAGATGCTTTTCTGTGACTGGTGAGTACTCAACCAAGTCATTCTGAG
AATAGTGTATGCGGCGACCGAGTTGCTCTTGCCCGGCGTCAATACGGGATAATACCGCGCCACATAGCAG
AACTTTAAAAGTGCTCATCATTGGAAAACGTTCTTCGGGGCGAAAACTCTCAAGGATCTTACCGCTGTTG
AGATCCAGTTCGATGTAACCCACTCGTGCACCCAACTGATCTTCAGCATCTTTTACTTTCACCAGCGTTT
CTGGGTGAGCAAAAACAGGAAGGCAAAATGCCGCAAAAAAGGGAATAAGGGCGACACGGAAATGTTGAAT
ACTCATACTCTTCCTTTTTCAATATTATTGAAGCATTTATCAGGGTTATTGTCTCATGAGCGGATACATA
TTTGAATGTATTTAGAAAAATAAACAAATAGGGGTTCCGCGCACATTTCCCCGAAAAGTGCCACCTGACG
TCTAAGAAACCATTATTATCATGACATTAACCTATAAAAATAGGCGTATCACGAGGCCCTTAAGGCCGCC
TGATGCGGTATTTTCTCCTTACGCATCTGTGCGGTATTTCACACCGCATATGGTGCACTCTCAGTACAAT
CTGCTCTGATGCCGCATAGTTAAGCCAGCCCCGACACCCGCCAACACCCGCTGACGCGCCCTGACGGGCT
TGTCTGCTCCCGGCATCCGCTTACAGACAAGCTGTGACCGTCTCCGGGAGCTGCATGTGTCAGAGGTTTT
CACCGTCATCACCGAAACGCGCGAGACGAAAGGGCCCGTACGGCCGACTAGTAGGAAACAGTTATGTTTG
GTATATTGGGAATGTATTCTGTCATTTAAGGCAAAAACCCCATAGACACTACTCCACTTTCAAATTATCA
ACTTCTACTCACCTTCCACTGAGCCTCAAACCCAAACCTTCTTCCGATCTTTCTTGCATCGTGCTCATCA
ATACTTGTGATTTTAGCAAGAAAAACGCCGTCCTCGAAATCTTGACAAACAATAGGGGAAACCCCAAAAA
GCAAAAGCAGGAAAATTAATTTCATAAACTTTCACTTGATTGAAAAATTCCAAAAATACTCCAAAACTTT
TTCACGATGAGCATGATTTGACGTCATGAGAGGCCCAGACGTGCGAAGAAATAAAAATTGCGGTCATAAA
CTGAAACGTAACATATGATAAGGTATTTTGTGTGCGGTTTTTTCTATGATGTTTCAAAAAAATTTATCAG
AAGTAAAAAACATAAGAAGTGTACACAGAACATTGTGTAGATTTTGGGATAGAATTATTATTAATGGGGG
GAGGGAGCACAATTTTTTTCGACTTTTTATTACGAATTAATTCTATTTTTGAATCTACACAATTTCATTG
TTAGAGGTGACTTAAAAGAAGCTAAAAAACAAAGAAATTAAGAGAAGTTTTTTGATAATAACAAAAATAG
GGGGTGGGAGCACAGGGAGAAAGAGCATGTAGGGATGTTGAAGAGTAATTGGACTTAGAAGTCAGAGGCA
CGGGCGCGAGATGCTGAAAATTTAAATATTACTCGTTAGTTAGTAGAACTCAGTTTAAACTTACTCTGAT
GACAGCGGCCCCTATTATTTTTGACACCAGACAAGTTGGTAATGGTAGCGACCGGCGCTCAGTTGGAATT
CTACGAATGTTAGGATCCTCCGGATCCTCCGGTGGAGTGACGGGCGACGGAACGCTCGTATTGCTCGACG
ACGGTGTAGTCCTCGTTGTGGGAGGTGATGTCGAGCTTACGGTCGATGTTGAAGGCTCCTGGCATTTGGA
CTGGCTTCTTGGCCTTGTAGGTGGTCTTGAAGTCGGCGAGGTAACGTCCTCCGTCCTTGAGACGGAGGGC
CATCTTGATGTCTCCCTGAAAATTTAAATATGTATGGTTAGTTAGTACCGAACTGTTTAAACTTACCTTG
AGGACGACGTCCTCTGGGTAGAGACGCTCGGTGGAGGCCTCCCATCCCATGGTACGCTTTTGCATGACTG
GTCCGTCTGGTGGGAAGTTTCCTCCACGGAGCTTGACCTTGTAGATGAGGGTTCCGTCCTCGAGGGAGGT
GTCTTGGGTGACGGAGACGGTTCCTCCGTCCTCGAAGATCATGACACGCTCCCACTTGAATCCCTCTGGG
AAGGATTGCTTCCAGTAGTCTGGGATGTCGGCTGGGTGCTTGATGAAGGCACGGGATCCGTACATGAATT
GTGGGGAGAGGATGTCCCAGGAGAATGGGAGTGGTCCTCCCTGAAAATTTAAATAATCAGGGTTAGTTAG
TATATATATGTTTAAACTTACCTTGGTGACCTTGAGCTTGGCGGTTTGGGTTCCCTCGTATGGACGTCCC
TCTCCCTCTCCCTCGATCTCGAACTCGTGTCCGTTCATGGATCCCTCCATGTGGACCTTGAAACGCATGA
ACTCCTTGATGACGGCCTCGGTGGAGTCCATTTTTTCTACCGGTACCCTCCAAGGGTCCTCCTGAAAATG
TTCTATGTTATGTTAGTATCATTCGAAACATACCTTTGGGTCCTTTGGCCAATCCCGGGGATCCTCTAGA
GTCGACCTGCAGGCATGCAAGCTTATTTCATTTCCAAGTTGTTAGCGTATCCATCGTTGTGAGTGATTTC
AGCCATTTTTAAGCTCTGAAAATTTAAATGAGAATAGTTAGTTAGTAAGATCATGTTTAAACTTACAGCT
TGGCGTAATCATGGTCATAGCTGTTTCCTGTGTGAAATTGTTATCCGCTCACAATTCCACACAACATACG
AGCCGGAAGCATAAAGTGTAAAGCCTGGGGTGCCTAATGAGTGAGCTAACTCACATTAATTGCGTTGCG
Features (pLannotate 1.2.2; 12 found; start..end, strand, type, name):
      2..94      -  CDS            lacI (fragment): lac repressor; lacI; The lac repressor binds to the lac operator to inhibit transcription in E. coli. This inhibition can be relieved by adding lactose or isopropyl-β-D-thiogalactopyranoside (IPTG).
    277..865     -  rep_origin     ori: high-copy-number ColE1/pMB1/pBR322/pUC origin of replication
   1036..1896    -  CDS            AmpR: β-lactamase; bla; confers resistance to ampicillin, carbenicillin, and related antibiotics
   1897..2001    -  promoter       AmpR promoter: bla
   2099..2198    -  misc_feature   bom (fragment): basis of mobility region from pBR322
   2300..2335    -  CDS            rop (fragment): Rop protein, which maintains plasmids at low copy number; rop
   2463..2615    -  CDS            aex-5 (fragment): AEX5_CAEEL - Also known as kpc-3 From Caenorhabditis elegans.
   3245..4009    -  CDS            mScarlet-I: mScarlet-I is a basic (constitutively fluorescent) red fluorescent protein published in 2016, derived from synthetic construct. It is reported to be a rapidly-maturing monomer with moderate acid sensitivity.
   4114..4154    +  misc_feature   MCS (fragment): pUC18/19 multiple cloning site
   4308..4324    -  protein_bind   lac operator: The lac repressor binds to the lac operator to inhibit transcription in E. coli. This inhibition can be relieved by adding lactose or isopropyl-β-D-thiogalactopyranoside (IPTG). lac repressor encoded by lacI
   4332..4362    -  promoter       lac promoter: promoter for the E. coli lac operon
   4377..4398    -  protein_bind   CAP binding site: CAP binding activates transcription in the presence of cAMP. E. coli catabolite activator protein
