[The description below was written by a language model from this plasmid's Addgene catalogue record and pLannotate feature annotations shown in this document.]
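Description:
pWXC078 is a worm expression plasmid of about 4.4 kb built on pPD95.75, a backbone widely used in C. elegans for making fluorescent reporter fusions. It is propagated in E. coli as a high-copy plasmid through a ColE1/pUC-type origin of replication and is selected with ampicillin via a β-lactamase gene driven by its own bla promoter. The annotated sequence also shows leftover bacterial cloning-vector elements: a lac promoter with its operator and CAP binding site, a fragment of a pUC-type multiple cloning site, and short fragments of lacI, rop and the pBR322 bom region. These are vestigial and play no role in worm expression.

The payload is a synthetic, C. elegans codon-optimized coding sequence for the red fluorescent protein mScarlet-I3, interrupted by three introns, a common design for improving transgene expression in worms. The automated annotation labels this region as mScarlet-I, which most likely reflects matching to the closest relative in the annotation database rather than a discrepancy with the catalogue entry. The multiple cloning site fragment lies upstream of the fluorescent protein in its direction of transcription. No worm promoter is annotated or mentioned in the record, so the plasmid appears to be a promoterless reporter or tag source. A short hit to aex-5 downstream of the coding sequence probably marks C. elegans genomic sequence in the backbone's 3' region, although the record does not name a 3' UTR.

The plasmid comes from a comparative study of newer mScarlet-based red tags in C. elegans. It would typically serve as a template or recipient vector for building transcriptional or translational mScarlet-I3 reporters and for tagging worm genes.
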