Addgene plasmid #222961: pWXC078
Purpose: C. elegans codon-optimized mScarlet-I3 with 3 introns cloned into pPD95.75 backbone
Depositing lab: Oliver Hobert. Depositing organization: Columbia University. Publication: Comparative analysis of new mScarlet-based red fluorescent tags in Caenorhabditis elegans. Cao WX, Merritt DM, Pe K, Cesar M, Hobert O. Genetics. 2024 Oct 7;228(2):iyae126. doi: 10.1093/genetics/iyae126. PubMed 39103170.
Backbone
  Vector backbone: pPD95.75
  Vector type: Worm Expression
Growth in bacteria
  Bacterial resistance: Ampicillin, 100 μg/mL
  Growth temperature: 37°C
  Growth strain: DH5alpha
  Copy number: High Copy
Gene/Insert
  Gene/Insert name: mScarlet-I3
  Species: Synthetic
Terms and licenses: Academic/Nonprofit Terms; Industry Terms: Not Available to Industry
Depositor comments: Please visit https://doi.org/10.1101/2024.06.11.598534 for bioRxiv preprint.
How to cite: pWXC078 was a gift from Oliver Hobert (Addgene plasmid # 222961 ; http://n2t.net/addgene:222961 ; RRID:Addgene_222961)
